>Addgene plasmid #183203 | pSLQ11440 | addgene full sequence | sequence record 360579 | Addgene NGS Result
GATACCGTCGACCTCGAGGGAATTAATTCGAGCTCGGTACCTTTAAGACCAATGACTTACAAGGCAGCTG
TAGATCTTAGCCACTTTTTAAAAGAAAAGGGGGGACTGGAAGGGCTAATTCACTCCCAACGAAGACAAGA
TCTGCTTTTTGCTTGTACTGGGTCTCTCTGGTTAGACCAGATCTGAGCCTGGGAGCTCTCTGGCTAACTA
GGGAACCCACTGCTTAAGCCTCAATAAAGCTTGCCTTGAGTGCTTCAAGTAGTGTGTGCCCGTCTGTTGT
GTGACTCTGGTAACTAGAGATCCCTCAGACCCTTTTAGTCAGTGTGGAAAATCTCTAGCAGCATCTAGAA
TTAATTCCGTGTATTCTATAGTGTCACCTAAATCGTATGTGTATGATACATAAGGTTATGTATTAATTGT
AGCCGCGTTCTAACGACAATATGTACAAGCCTAATTGTGTAGCATCTGGCTTACTGAAGCAGACCCTATC
ATCTCTCTCGTAAACTGCCGTCAGAGTCGGTTTGGTTGGACGAACCTTCTGAGTTTCTGGTAACGCCGTC
CCGCACCCGGAAATGGTCAGCGAACCAATCAGCAGGGTCATCGCTAGCCAGATCCTCTACGCCGGACGCA
TCGTGGCCGGCATCACCGGCGCCACAGGTGCGGTTGCTGGCGCCTATATCGCCGACATCACCGATGGGGA
AGATCGGGCTCGCCACTTCGGGCTCATGAGCGCTTGTTTCGGCGTGGGTATGGTGGCAGGCCCCGTGGCC
GGGGGACTGTTGGGCGCCATCTCCTTGCATGCACCATTCCTTGCGGCGGCGGTGCTCAACGGCCTCAACC
TACTACTGGGCTGCTTCCTAATGCAGGAGTCGCATAAGGGAGAGCGTCGAATGGTGCACTCTCAGTACAA
TCTGCTCTGATGCCGCATAGTTAAGCCAGCCCCGACACCCGCCAACACCCGCTGACGCGCCCTGACGGGC
TTGTCTGCTCCCGGCATCCGCTTACAGACAAGCTGTGACCGTCTCCGGGAGCTGCATGTGTCAGAGGTTT
TCACCGTCATCACCGAAACGCGCGAGACGAAAGGGCCTCGTGATACGCCTATTTTTATAGGTTAATGTCA
TGATAATAATGGTTTCTTAGACGTCAGGTGGCACTTTTCGGGGAAATGTGCGCGGAACCCCTATTTGTTT
ATTTTTCTAAATACATTCAAATATGTATCCGCTCATGAGACAATAACCCTGATAAATGCTTCAATAATAT
TGAAAAAGGAAGAGTATGAGTATTCAACATTTCCGTGTCGCCCTTATTCCCTTTTTTGCGGCATTTTGCC
TTCCTGTTTTTGCTCACCCAGAAACGCTGGTGAAAGTAAAAGATGCTGAAGATCAGTTGGGTGCACGAGT
GGGTTACATCGAACTGGATCTCAACAGCGGTAAGATCCTTGAGAGTTTTCGCCCCGAAGAACGTTTTCCA
ATGATGAGCACTTTTAAAGTTCTGCTATGTGGCGCGGTATTATCCCGTATTGACGCCGGGCAAGAGCAAC
TCGGTCGCCGCATACACTATTCTCAGAATGACTTGGTTGAGTACTCACCAGTCACAGAAAAGCATCTTAC
GGATGGCATGACAGTAAGAGAATTATGCAGTGCTGCCATAACCATGAGTGATAACACTGCGGCCAACTTA
CTTCTGACAACGATCGGAGGACCGAAGGAGCTAACCGCTTTTTTGCACAACATGGGGGATCATGTAACTC
GCCTTGATCGTTGGGAACCGGAGCTGAATGAAGCCATACCAAACGACGAGCGTGACACCACGATGCCTGT
AGCAATGGCAACAACGTTGCGCAAACTATTAACTGGCGAACTACTTACTCTAGCTTCCCGGCAACAATTA
ATAGACTGGATGGAGGCGGATAAAGTTGCAGGACCACTTCTGCGCTCGGCCCTTCCGGCTGGCTGGTTTA
TTGCTGATAAATCTGGAGCCGGTGAGCGTGGGTCTCGCGGTATCATTGCAGCACTGGGGCCAGATGGTAA
GCCCTCCCGTATCGTAGTTATCTACACGACGGGGAGTCAGGCAACTATGGATGAACGAAATAGACAGATC
GCTGAGATAGGTGCCTCACTGATTAAGCATTGGTAACTGTCAGACCAAGTTTACTCATATATACTTTAGA
TTGATTTAAAACTTCATTTTTAATTTAAAAGGATCTAGGTGAAGATCCTTTTTGATAATCTCATGACCAA
AATCCCTTAACGTGAGTTTTCGTTCCACTGAGCGTCAGACCCCGTAGAAAAGATCAAAGGATCTTCTTGA
GATCCTTTTTTTCTGCGCGTAATCTGCTGCTTGCAAACAAAAAAACCACCGCTACCAGCGGTGGTTTGTT
TGCCGGATCAAGAGCTACCAACTCTTTTTCCGAAGGTAACTGGCTTCAGCAGAGCGCAGATACCAAATAC
TGTTCTTCTAGTGTAGCCGTAGTTAGGCCACCACTTCAAGAACTCTGTAGCACCGCCTACATACCTCGCT
CTGCTAATCCTGTTACCAGTGGCTGCTGCCAGTGGCGATAAGTCGTGTCTTACCGGGTTGGACTCAAGAC
GATAGTTACCGGATAAGGCGCAGCGGTCGGGCTGAACGGGGGGTTCGTGCACACAGCCCAGCTTGGAGCG
AACGACCTACACCGAACTGAGATACCTACAGCGTGAGCTATGAGAAAGCGCCACGCTTCCCGAAGGGAGA
AAGGCGGACAGGTATCCGGTAAGCGGCAGGGTCGGAACAGGAGAGCGCACGAGGGAGCTTCCAGGGGGAA
ACGCCTGGTATCTTTATAGTCCTGTCGGGTTTCGCCACCTCTGACTTGAGCGTCGATTTTTGTGATGCTC
GTCAGGGGGGCGGAGCCTATGGAAAAACGCCAGCAACGCGGCCTTTTTACGGTTCCTGGCCTTTTGCTGG
CCTTTTGCTCACATGTTCTTTCCTGCGTTATCCCCTGATTCTGTGGATAACCGTATTACCGCCTTTGAGT
GAGCTGATACCGCTCGCCGCAGCCGAACGACCGAGCGCAGCGAGTCAGTGAGCGAGGAAGCGGAAGAGCG
CCCAATACGCAAACCGCCTCTCCCCGCGCGTTGGCCGATTCATTAATGCAGCTGTGGAATGTGTGTCAGT
TAGGGTGTGGAAAGTCCCCAGGCTCCCCAGCAGGCAGAAGTATGCAAAGCATGCATCTCAATTAGTCAGC
AACCAGGTGTGGAAAGTCCCCAGGCTCCCCAGCAGGCAGAAGTATGCAAAGCATGCATCTCAATTAGTCA
GCAACCATAGTCCCGCCCCTAACTCCGCCCATCCCGCCCCTAACTCCGCCCAGTTCCGCCCATTCTCCGC
CCCATGGCTGACTAATTTTTTTTATTTATGCAGAGGCCGAGGCCGCCTCGGCCTCTGAGCTATTCCAGAA
GTAGTGAGGAGGCTTTTTTGGAGGCCTAGGCTTTTGCAAAAAGCTTGGACACAAGACAGGCTTGCGAGAT
ATGTTTGAGAATACCACTTTATCCCGCGTCAGGGAGAGGCAGTGCGTAAAAAGACGCGGACTCATGTGAA
ATACTGGTTTTTAGTGCGCCAGATCTCTATAATCTCGCGCAACCTATTTTCCCCTCGAACACTTTTTAAG
CCGTAGATAAACAGGCTGGGACACTTCACATGAGCGAAAAATACATCGTCACCTGGGACATGTTGCAGAT
CCATGCACGTAAACTCGCAAGCCGACTGATGCCTTCTGAACAATGGAAAGGCATTATTGCCGTAAGCCGT
GGCGGTCTGTACCGGGTGCGTTACTGGCGCGTGAACTGGGTATTCGTCATGTCGATACCGTTTGTATTTC
CAGCTACGATCACGACAACCAGCGCGAGCTTAAAGTGCTGAAACGCGCAGAAGGCGATGGCGAAGGCTTC
ATCGTTATTGATGACCTGGTGGATACCGGTGGTACTGCGGTTGCGATTCGTGAAATGTATCCAAAAGCGC
ACTTTGTCACCATCTTCGCAAAACCGGCTGGTCGTCCGCTGGTTGATGACTATGTTGTTGATATCCCGCA
AGATACCTGGATTGAACAGCCGTGGGATATGGGCGTCGTATTCGTCCCGCCAATCTCCGGTCGCTAATCT
TTTCAACGCCTGGCACTGCCGGGCGTTGTTCTTTTTAACTTCAGGCGGGTTACAATAGTTTCCAGTAAGT
ATTCTGGAGGCTGCATCCATGACACAGGCAAACCTGAGCGAAACCCTGTTCAAACCCCGCTTTAAACATC
CTGAAACCTCGACGCTAGTCCGCCGCTTTAATCACGGCGCACAACCGCCTGTGCAGTCGGCCCTTGATGG
TAAAACCATCCCTCACTGGTATCGCATGATTAACCGTCTGATGTGGATCTGGCGCGGCATTGACCCACGC
GAAATCCTCGACGTCCAGGCACGTATTGTGATGAGCGATGCCGAACGTACCGACGATGATTTATACGATA
CGGTGATTGGCTACCGTGGCGGCAACTGGATTTATGAGTGGGCCCCGGATCTTTGTGAAGGAACCTTACT
TCTGTGGTGTGACATAATTGGACAAACTACCTACAGAGATTTAAAGCTCTAAGGTAAATATAAAATTTTT
AAGTGTATAATGTGTTAAACTACTGATTCTAATTGTTTGTGTATTTTAGATTCCAACCTATGGAACTGAT
GAATGGGAGCAGTGGTGGAATGCCTTTAATGAGGAAAACCTGTTTTGCTCAGAAGAAATGCCATCTAGTG
ATGATGAGGCTACTGCTGACTCTCAACATTCTACTCCTCCAAAAAAGAAGAGAAAGGTAGAAGACCCCAA
GGACTTTCCTTCAGAATTGCTAAGTTTTTTGAGTCATGCTGTGTTTAGTAATAGAACTCTTGCTTGCTTT
GCTATTTACACCACAAAGGAAAAAGCTGCACTGCTATACAAGAAAATTATGGAAAAATATTCTGTAACCT
TTATAAGTAGGCATAACAGTTATAATCATAACATACTGTTTTTTCTTACTCCACACAGGCATAGAGTGTC
TGCTATTAATAACTATGCTCAAAAATTGTGTACCTTTAGCTTTTTAATTTGTAAAGGGGTTAATAAGGAA
TATTTGATGTATAGTGCCTTGACTAGAGATCATAATCAGCCATACCACATTTGTAGAGGTTTTACTTGCT
TTAAAAAACCTCCCACACCTCCCCCTGAACCTGAAACATAAAATGAATGCAATTGTTGTTGTTAACTTGT
TTATTGCAGCTTATAATGGTTACAAATAAAGCAATAGCATCACAAATTTCACAAATAAAGCATTTTTTTC
ACTGCATTCTAGTTGTGGTTTGTCCAAACTCATCAATGTATCTTATCATGTCTGGATCAACTGGATAACT
CAAGCTAACCAAAATCATCCCAAACTTCCCACCCCATACCCTATTACCACTGCCAATTACCTGTGGTTTC
ATTTACTCTAAACCTGTGATTCCTCTGAATTATTTTCATTTTAAAGAAATTGTATTTGTTAAATATGTAC
TACAAACTTAGTAGTTGGAAGGGCTAATTCACTCCCAAAGAAGACAAGATATCCTTGATCTGTGGATCTA
CCACACACAAGGCTACTTCCCTGATTAGCAGAACTACACACCAGGGCCAGGGGTCAGATATCCACTGACC
TTTGGATGGTGCTACAAGCTAGTACCAGTTGAGCCAGATAAGGTAGAAGAGGCCAATAAAGGAGAGAACA
CCAGCTTGTTACACCCTGTGAGCCTGCATGGGATGGATGACCCGGAGAGAGAAGTGTTAGAGTGGAGGTT
TGACAGCCGCCTAGCATTTCATCACGTGGCCCGAGAGCTGCATCCGGAGTACTTCAAGAACTGCTGATAT
CGAGCTTGCTACAAGGGACTTTCCGCTGGGGACTTTCCAGGGAGGCGTGGCCTGGGCGGGACTGGGGAGT
GGCGAGCCCTCAGATCCTGCATATAAGCAGCTGCTTTTTGCCTGTACTGGGTCTCTCTGGTTAGACCAGA
TCTGAGCCTGGGAGCTCTCTGGCTAACTAGGGAACCCACTGCTTAAGCCTCAATAAAGCTTGCCTTGAGT
GCTTCAAGTAGTGTGTGCCCGTCTGTTGTGTGACTCTGGTAACTAGAGATCCCTCAGACCCTTTTAGTCA
GTGTGGAAAATCTCTAGCAGTGGCGCCCGAACAGGGACTTGAAAGCGAAAGGGAAACCAGAGGAGCTCTC
TCGACGCAGGACTCGGCTTGCTGAAGCGCGCACGGCAAGAGGCGAGGGGCGGCGACTGGTGAGTACGCCA
AAAATTTTGACTAGCGGAGGCTAGAAGGAGAGAGATGGGTGCGAGAGCGTCAGTATTAAGCGGGGGAGAA
TTAGATCGCGATGGGAAAAAATTCGGTTAAGGCCAGGGGGAAAGAAAAAATATAAATTAAAACATATAGT
ATGGGCAAGCAGGGAGCTAGAACGATTCGCAGTTAATCCTGGCCTGTTAGAAACATCAGAAGGCTGTAGA
CAAATACTGGGACAGCTACAACCATCCCTTCAGACAGGATCAGAAGAACTTAGATCATTATATAATACAG
TAGCAACCCTCTATTGTGTGCATCAAAGGATAGAGATAAAAGACACCAAGGAAGCTTTAGACAAGATAGA
GGAAGAGCAAAACAAAAGTAAGACCACCGCACAGCAAGCGGCCGGCCGCTGATCTTCAGACCTGGAGGAG
GAGATATGAGGGACAATTGGAGAAGTGAATTATATAAATATAAAGTAGTAAAAATTGAACCATTAGGAGT
AGCACCCACCAAGGCAAAGAGAAGAGTGGTGCAGAGAGAAAAAAGAGCAGTGGGAATAGGAGCTTTGTTC
CTTGGGTTCTTGGGAGCAGCAGGAAGCACTATGGGCGCAGCGTCAATGACGCTGACGGTACAGGCCAGAC
AATTATTGTCTGGTATAGTGCAGCAGCAGAACAATTTGCTGAGGGCTATTGAGGCGCAACAGCATCTGTT
GCAACTCACAGTCTGGGGCATCAAGCAGCTCCAGGCAAGAATCCTGGCTGTGGAAAGATACCTAAAGGAT
CAACAGCTCCTGGGGATTTGGGGTTGCTCTGGAAAACTCATTTGCACCACTGCTGTGCCTTGGAATGCTA
GTTGGAGTAATAAATCTCTGGAACAGATTTGGAATCACACGACCTGGATGGAGTGGGACAGAGAAATTAA
CAATTACACAAGCTTAATACACTCCTTAATTGAAGAATCGCAAAACCAGCAAGAAAAGAATGAACAAGAA
TTATTGGAATTAGATAAATGGGCAAGTTTGTGGAATTGGTTTAACATAACAAATTGGCTGTGGTATATAA
AATTATTCATAATGATAGTAGGAGGCTTGGTAGGTTTAAGAATAGTTTTTGCTGTACTTTCTATAGTGAA
TAGAGTTAGGCAGGGATATTCACCATTATCGTTTCAGACCCACCTCCCAACCCCGAGGGGACCCGACAGG
CCCGAAGGAATAGAAGAAGAAGGTGGAGAGAGAGACAGAGACAGATCCATTCGATTAGTGAACGGATCTC
GACGGTATCGCCAAATGGCAGTATTCATCCACAATTTTAAAAGAAAAGGGGGGATTGGGGGGTACAGTGC
AGGGGAAAGAATAGTAGACATAATAGCAACAGACATACAAACTAAAGAATTACAAAAACAAATTACAAAA
ATTCAAAATTTTCGGGTTTATTACAGGGACAGCAGAGATCCAGTTTGGATCGATAAGCTTGATATCGAAT
TCGCTGATATCTCCACCCCACAGTGGTTTACTCCCTATCAGTGATAGAGAACGTATGAAGAGTTTACTCC
CTATCAGTGATAGAGAACGTATGCAGACTTTACTCCCTATCAGTGATAGAGAACGTATAAGGAGTTTACT
CCCTATCAGTGATAGAGAACGTATGACCAGTTTACTCCCTATCAGTGATAGAGAACGTATCTACAGTTTA
CTCCCTATCAGTGATAGAGAACGTATATCCAGTTTACTCCCTATCAGTGATAGAGAACGTATAAGCTTTA
GGCGTGTACGGTGGGCGCCTATAAAAGCAGAGCTCGTTTAGTGAACCGTCAGATCGCCTGGAGCAATTCC
ACAACACTTTTGTCTTATACCAACTTTCCGTACCACTTCCTACCCTCGTAAACGTACGGCCGCCACCATG
AAACGGACAGCCGACGGAAGCGAGTTCGAGTCACCAAAGAAGAAGCGGAAAGTCTCTGAGGTGGAGTTTT
CCCACGAGTACTGGATGAGACATGCCCTGACCCTGGCCAAGAGGGCACGGGATGAGAGGGAGGTGCCTGT
GGGAGCCGTGCTGGTGCTGAACAATAGAGTGATCGGCGAGGGCTGGAACAGAGCCATCGGCCTGCACGAC
CCAACAGCCCATGCCGAAATTATGGCCCTGAGACAGGGCGGCCTGGTCATGCAGAACTACAGACTGATTG
ACGCCACCCTGTACGTGACATTCGAGCCTTGCGTGATGTGCGCCGGCGCCATGATCCACTCTAGGATCGG
CCGCGTGGTGTTTGGCGTGAGGAACTCAAAAAGAGGCGCCGCAGGCTCCCTGATGAACGTGCTGAACTAC
CCCGGCATGAATCACCGCGTCGAAATTACCGAGGGAATCCTGGCAGATGAATGTGCCGCCCTGCTGTGCG
ATTTCTATCGGATGCCTAGACAGGTGTTCAATGCTCAGAAGAAGGCCCAGAGCTCCATCAACTCTGGAGG
ATCTAGCGGAGGATCCTCTGGCAGCGAGACACCAGGAACAAGCGAGTCAGCAACACCAGAGAGCAGTGGC
GGCAGCAGCGGCGGCAGCAGCAAGCTGGAGAAGTTTACAAACTGCTACTCCCTGTCTAAGACCCTGAGGT
TCAAGGCCATCCCTGTGGGCAAGACCCAGGAGAACATCGACAATAAGCGGCTGCTGGTGGAGGACGAGAA
GAGAGCCGAGGATTATAAGGGCGTGAAGAAGCTGCTGGATCGCTACTATCTGTCTTTTATCAACGACGTG
CTGCACAGCATCAAGCTGAAGAATCTGAACAATTACATCAGCCTGTTCCGGAAGAAAACCAGAACCGAGA
AGGAGAATAAGGAGCTGGAGAACCTGGAGATCAATCTGCGGAAGGAGATCGCCAAGGCCTTCAAGGGCAA
CGAGGGCTACAAGTCCCTGTTTAAGAAGGATATCATCGAGACAATCCTGCCAGAGTTCCTGGACGATAAG
GACGAGATCGCCCTGGTGAACAGCTTCAATGGCTTTACCACAGCCTTCACCGGCTTCTTTCGGAACAGAG
AGAATATGTTTTCCGAGGAGGCCAAGAGCACATCCATCGCCTTCAGGTGTATCAACGAGAATCTGACCCG
CTACATCTCTAATATGGACATCTTCGAGAAGGTGGACGCCATCTTTGATAAGCACGAGGTGCAGGAGATC
AAGGAGAAGATCCTGAACAGCGACTATGATGTGGAGGATTTCTTTGAGGGCGAGTTCTTTAACTTTGTGC
TGACACAGGAGGGCATCCGCGTGTATAACGCCATCATCGGCGGCTTCGTGACCGAGAGCGGCGAGAAGAT
CAAGGGCCTGAACGAGTACATCAACCTGTATAATCAGAAAACCAAGCAGAAGCTGCCTAAGTTTAAGCCA
CTGTATAAGCAGGTGCTGAGCGATCGGGAGTCTCTGAGCTTCTACGGCCGGGGCTATACATCCGATGAGG
AGGTGCTGGAGGTGTTTAGAAACACCCTGAACAAGAACAGCGAGATCTTCAGCTCCATCAAGAAGCTGGA
GAAGCTGTTCAAGAATTTTGACGAGTACTCTAGCGCCGGCATCTTTGTGAAGAACGGCCCCGCCATCAGC
ACAATCTCCAAGCGTATCTTCGGCGAGTGGAACGTGATCCGGGACAAGTGGAATGCCGAGTATGACGATA
TCCACCTGAAGAAGAAGGCCGTGGTGACCGAGAAGTACGAGGACGATCGGAGAAAGTCCTTCAAGAAGAT
CGGCTCCTTTTCTCTGGAGCAGCTGCAGGAGTACGCCGACGCCGATCTGTCTGTGGTGGAGAAGCTGAAG
GAGATCATCATCCAGAAGGTGGATGAGATCTACAAGGTGTATGGCTCCTCTGAGAAGCTGTTCGACGCCG
ATTTTGTGCTGGAGAAGAGCCTGAAGAAGAACGACGCCGTGGTGGCCATCATGAAGGACCTGCTGGATTC
TGTGAAGAGCTTCGAGAATTACATCAAGGCCTTCTTTGGCGAGGGCAAGGAGACAAACAGGGACGAGTCC
TTCTATGGCGATTTTGTGCTGGCCTACGACATCCTGCTGAAGGTGGACCACATCTACGATGCCATCCGCA
ATTATGTGACCCAGAAGCCCTACTCTAAGGATAAGTTCAAGCTGTATTTTCAGAACCCTCAGTTCATGGG
CGGCTGGGACAAGGATAAGGAGACAGACTATCGGGCCACCATCCTGAGATACGGCTCCAAGTACTATCTG
GCCATCATGGATAAGAAGTACGCCAAGTGCCTGCAGAAGATCGACAAGGACGATGTGAACGGCAATTACG
AGAAGATCAACTATAAGCTGCTGCCCGGCCCTAATAAGATGCTGCCAAAGGTGTTCTTTTCTAAGAAGTG
GATGGCCTACTATAACCCCAGCGAGGACATCCAGAAGATCTACAAGAATGGCACATTCAAGAAGGGCGAT
ATGTTTAACCTGAATGACTGTCACAAGCTGATCGACTTCTTTAAGGATAGCATCTCCCGGTATCCAAAGT
GGTCCAATGCCTACGATTTCAACTTTTCTGAGACAGAGAAGTATAAGGACATCGCCGGCTTTTACAGAGA
GGTGGAGGAGCAGGGCTATAAGGTGAGCTTCGAGTCTGCCAGCAAGAAGGAGGTGGATAAGCTGGTGGAG
GAGGGCAAGCTGTATATGTTCCAGATCTATAACAAGGACTTTTCCGATAAGTCTCACGGCACACCCAATC
TGCACACCATGTACTTCAAGCTGCTGTTTGACGAGAACAATCACGGACAGATCAGGCTGAGCGGAGGAGC
AGAGCTGTTCATGAGGCGCGCCTCCCTGAAGAAGGAGGAGCTGGTGGTGCACCCAGCCAACTCCCCTATC
GCCAACAAGAATCCAGATAATCCCAAGAAAACCACAACCCTGTCCTACGACGTGTATAAGGATAAGAGGT
TTTCTGAGGACCAGTACGAGCTGCACATCCCAATCGCCATCAATAAGTGCCCCAAGAACATCTTCAAGAT
CAATACAGAGGTGCGCGTGCTGCTGAAGCACGACGATAACCCCTATGTGATCGGCATCGCCAGGGGCGAG
CGCAATCTGCTGTATATCGTGGTGGTGGACGGCAAGGGCAACATCGTGGAGCAGTATTCCCTGAACGAGA
TCATCAACAACTTCAACGGCATCAGGATCAAGACAGATTACCACTCTCTGCTGGACAAGAAGGAGAAGGA
GAGGTTCGAGGCCCGCCAGAACTGGACCTCCATCGAGAATATCAAGGAGCTGAAGGCCGGCTATATCTCT
CAGGTGGTGCACAAGATCTGCGAGCTGGTGGAGAAGTACGATGCCGTGATCGCCCTGGAGGACCTGAACT
CTGGCTTTAAGAATAGCCGCGTGAAGGTGGAGAAGCAGGTGTATCAGAAGTTCGAGAAGATGCTGATCGA
TAAGCTGAACTACATGGTGGACAAGAAGTCTAATCCTTGTGCAACAGGCGGCGCCCTGAAGGGCTATCAG
ATCACCAATAAGTTCGAGAGCTTTAAGTCCATGTCTACCCAGAACGGCTTCATCTTTTACATCCCTGCCT
GGCTGACATCCAAGATCGATCCATCTACCGGCTTTGTGAACCTGCTGAAAACCAAGTATACCAGCATCGC
CGATTCCAAGAAGTTCATCAGCTCCTTTGACAGGATCATGTACGTGCCCGAGGAGGATCTGTTCGAGTTT
GCCCTGGACTATAAGAACTTCTCTCGCACAGACGCCGATTACATCAAGAAGTGGAAGCTGTACTCCTACG
GCAACCGGATCAGAATCTTCCGGAATCCTAAGAAGAACAACGTGTTCGACTGGGAGGAGGTGTGCCTGAC
CAGCGCCTATAAGGAGCTGTTCAACAAGTACGGCATCAATTATCAGCAGGGCGATATCAGAGCCCTGCTG
TGCGAGCAGTCCGACAAGGCCTTCTACTCTAGCTTTATGGCCCTGATGAGCCTGATGCTGCAGATGCGGA
ACAGCATCACAGGCCGCACCGACGTGGATTTTCTGATCAGCCCTGTGAAGAACTCCGACGGCATCTTCTA
CGATAGCCGGAACTATGAGGCCCAGGAGAATGCCATCCTGCCAAAGAACGCCGACGCCAATGGCGCCTAT
AACATCGCCAGAAAGGTGCTGTGGGCCATCGGCCAGTTCAAGAAGGCCGAGGACGAGAAGCTGGATAAGG
TGAAGATCGCCATCTCTAACAAGGAGTGGCTGGAGTACGCCCAGACCAGCGTGAAGCACAAAAGGCCGGC
GGCCACGAAAAAGGCCGGCCAGGCAAAAAAGAAAAAGGGATCCCATATGGGAAGCGGAGCTACTAACTTC
AGCCTGCTGAAGCAGGCTGGAGACGTGGAGGAGAACCCTGGACCTATGGTGAGCAAGGGCGAGGAGGATA
ACATGGCCATCATCAAGGAGTTCATGCGCTTCAAGGTGCACATGGAGGGCTCCGTGAACGGCCACGAGTT
CGAGATCGAGGGCGAGGGCGAGGGCCGCCCCTACGAGGGCACCCAGACCGCCAAGCTGAAGGTGACCAAG
GGTGGCCCCCTGCCCTTCGCCTGGGACATCCTGTCCCCTCAGTTCATGTACGGCTCCAAGGCCTACGTGA
AGCACCCCGCCGACATCCCCGACTACTTGAAGCTGTCCTTCCCCGAGGGCTTCAAGTGGGAGCGCGTGAT
GAACTTCGAGGACGGCGGCGTGGTGACCGTGACCCAGGACTCCTCCCTGCAGGACGGCGAGTTCATCTAC
AAGGTGAAGCTGCGCGGCACCAACTTCCCCTCCGACGGCCCCGTAATGCAGAAGAAGACCATGGGCTGGG
AGGCCTCCTCCGAGCGGATGTACCCCGAGGACGGCGCCCTGAAGGGCGAGATCAAGCAGAGGCTGAAGCT
GAAGGACGGCGGCCACTACGACGCTGAGGTCAAGACCACCTACAAGGCCAAGAAGCCCGTGCAGCTGCCC
GGCGCCTACAACGTCAACATCAAGTTGGACATCACCTCCCACAACGAGGACTACACCATCGTGGAACAGT
ACGAACGCGCCGAGGGCCGCCACTCCACCGGCGGCATGGACGAGCTGTACAAGTAAGCGGCCGCTCGACG
GGCAGAGCGCACATCGCCCACAGTCCCCGAGAAGTTGGGGGGAGGGGTCGGCAATTGATCCGGTGCCTAG
AGAAGGTGGCGCGGGGTAAACTGGGAAAGTGATGTCGTGTACTGGCTCCGCCTTTTTCCCGAGGGTGGGG
GAGAACCGTATATAAGTGCAGTAGTCGCCGTGAACGTTCTTTTTCGCAACGGGTTTGCCGCCAGAACACA
GGACCGGTACCATGACCGAGTACAAGCCCACGGTGCGCCTCGCCACCCGCGACGACGTCCCCCGGGCCGT
ACGCACCCTCGCCGCCGCGTTCGCCGACTACCCCGCCACGCGCCACACCGTCGACCCGGACCGCCACATC
GAGCGGGTCACCGAGCTGCAAGAACTCTTCCTCACGCGCGTCGGGCTCGACATCGGCAAGGTGTGGGTCG
CGGACGACGGCGCCGCGGTGGCGGTCTGGACCACGCCGGAGAGCGTCGAAGCGGGGGCGGTGTTCGCCGA
GATCGGCCCGCGCATGGCCGAGTTGAGCGGTTCCCGGCTGGCCGCGCAGCAACAGATGGAAGGCCTCCTG
GCGCCGCACCGGCCCAAGGAGCCCGCGTGGTTCCTGGCCACCGTCGGCGTTTCTCCAGACCACCAGGGCA
AGGGTCTGGGCAGCGCCGTCGTGCTCCCCGGAGTGGAGGCGGCCGAGCGCGCCGGGGTGCCCGCCTTCCT
GGAGACCTCCGCGCCCCGCAACCTCCCCTTCTACGAGCGGCTCGGCTTCACCGTCACCGCCGACGTCGAG
GTGCCCGAAGGACCGCGCACCTGGTGCATGACCCGCAAGCCCGGTGCCTAAACGCGTGGCCGCGACTCTA
GAGTCGACCTGCAGGCATGCAAGCTTGATATCAAGCTTATCGATAATCAACCTCTGGATTACAAAATTTG
TGAAAGATTGACTGGTATTCTTAACTATGTTGCTCCTTTTACGCTATGTGGATACGCTGCTTTAATGCCT
TTGTATCATGCTATTGCTTCCCGTATGGCTTTCATTTTCTCCTCCTTGTATAAATCCTGGTTGCTGTCTC
TTTATGAGGAGTTGTGGCCCGTTGTCAGGCAACGTGGCGTGGTGTGCACTGTGTTTGCTGACGCAACCCC
CACTGGTTGGGGCATTGCCACCACCTGTCAGCTCCTTTCCGGGACTTTCGCTTTCCCCCTCCCTATTGCC
ACGGCGGAACTCATCGCCGCCTGCCTTGCCCGCTGCTGGACAGGGGCTCGGCTGTTGGGCACTGACAATT
CCGTGGTGTTGTCGGGGAAATCATCGTCCTTTCCTTGGCTGCTCGCCTGTGTTGCCACCTGGATTCTGCG
CGGGACGTCCTTCTGCTACGTCCCTTCGGCCCTCAATCCAGCGGACCTTCCTTCCCGCGGCCTGCTGCCG
GCTCTGCGGCCTCTTCCGCGTCTTCGCCTTCGCCCTCAGACGAGTCGGATCTCCCTTTGGGCCGCCTCCC
CGCATC
Features (pLannotate 1.2.2; 38 found; start..end, strand, type, name):
     37..105     +  CDS            nef (fragment): NEF_HV1Z2 - Experimental evidence at protein level: Swiss-Prot protein existence level 1. Extracellular Nef protein targets CD4(+) T-lymphocytes for apoptosis by interacting with CXCR4 surface receptors. From Human immunodeficiency virus type 1 group M subtype D (isolate Z2/CDC-Z34) (HIV-1).
    107..340     +  LTR            3' LTR (ΔU3): self-inactivating 3' long terminal repeat (LTR) from HIV-1
    365..383     -  promoter       SP6 promoter: promoter for bacteriophage SP6 RNA polymerase
    611..890     +  CDS            TcR (fragment): tetracycline efflux protein; tet; confers resistance to tetracycline
    891..939     -  misc_feature   bom (fragment): basis of mobility region from pBR322
   1041..1076    -  CDS            rop (fragment): Rop protein, which maintains plasmids at low copy number; rop
   1171..1275    +  promoter       AmpR promoter: bla
   1276..2136    +  CDS            AmpR: β-lactamase; bla; confers resistance to ampicillin, carbenicillin, and related antibiotics
   2307..2895    +  rep_origin     ori: high-copy-number ColE1/pMB1/pBR322/pUC origin of replication
   3078..3134    +  CDS            lacI (fragment): lac repressor; lacI; The lac repressor binds to the lac operator to inhibit transcription in E. coli. This inhibition can be relieved by adding lactose or isopropyl-β-D-thiogalactopyranoside (IPTG).
   3141..3470    +  promoter       SV40 promoter: SV40 enhancer and early promoter
   3670..3789    +  CDS            gpt (fragment): XGPT_ECOLI - Also known as gpp, gxu. Experimental evidence at protein level: Swiss-Prot protein existence level 1. Purine salvage pathway enzyme that catalyzes the transfer of the ribosyl-5-phosphate group from 5-phospho-alpha-D-ribose 1- diphosphate (PRPP) to the N9 position of the 6-oxopurines guanine and xanthine to form the corresponding ribonucleotides GMP (guanosine 5'- monophosphate) and XMP (xanthosine 5'-monophosphate), with the release of PPi. To a lesser extent, also acts on hypoxanthine (PubMed:9100006, PubMed:3886014). Does not ribophosphorylate adenine (PubMed:3886014). From Esch
   3789..4124    +  CDS            gpt (fragment): XGPT_ECOLI - Also known as gpp, gxu. Experimental evidence at protein level: Swiss-Prot protein existence level 1. Purine salvage pathway enzyme that catalyzes the transfer of the ribosyl-5-phosphate group from 5-phospho-alpha-D-ribose 1- diphosphate (PRPP) to the N9 position of the 6-oxopurines guanine and xanthine to form the corresponding ribonucleotides GMP (guanosine 5'- monophosphate) and XMP (xanthosine 5'-monophosphate), with the release of PPi. To a lesser extent, also acts on hypoxanthine (PubMed:9100006, PubMed:3886014). Does not ribophosphorylate adenine (PubMed:3886014). From Esch
   4219..4524    +  CDS            frsA (fragment): FRSA_ECOLI - Also known as yafA. Experimental evidence at protein level: Swiss-Prot protein existence level 1. Catalyzes the hydrolysis of esters (PubMed:15808744). Displays esterase activity toward pNP-butyrate (PubMed:15808744). May stimulate mixed-acid fermentation by acting as a fermentation/respiration switch that down-regulates respiration and up- regulates fermentation rates (PubMed:15169777). From Escherichia coli (strain K12).
   4528..4602    +  CDS            small t antigen (fragment): SV40 (simian virus 40) small t antigen
   4604..4669    +  intron         small t intron: SV40 (simian virus 40) small t antigen intron
   4799..4819    +  CDS            SV40 NLS: nuclear localization signal of SV40 (simian virus 40) large T antigen
   5138..5221    +  CDS            large T antigen (fragment): large T antigen from SV40 (simian virus 40)
   5244..5378    +  polyA_signal   SV40 poly(A) signal: SV40 polyadenylation signal
   5545..5874    +  CDS            nef (fragment): NEF_HV1BR - Experimental evidence at protein level: Swiss-Prot protein existence level 1. Extracellular Nef protein targets CD4(+) T-lymphocytes for apoptosis by interacting with CXCR4 surface receptors (PubMed:14990729). From Human immunodeficiency virus type 1 group M subtype B (isolate BRU/LAI) (HIV-1).
   5922..6179    +  LTR            5' LTR (truncated): truncated 5' long terminal repeat (LTR) from HIV-1
   6226..6351    +  misc_feature   HIV-1 Ψ: packaging signal of human immunodeficiency virus type 1
   6335..6673    +  CDS            HIV-1 gag (fragment): gag protein from human immunodeficiency virus 1; gag
   6848..7081    +  misc_feature   RRE: The Rev response element (RRE) of HIV-1 allows for Rev-dependent mRNA export from the nucleus to the cytoplasm.
   7458..7558    +  CDS            Rev (fragment): human immunodeficiency virus 1 (HIV-1) Rev protein; rev; enhances nuclear export of unspliced and incompletely spliced viral mRNAs
   7595..7712    +  misc_feature   cPPT/CTS: central polypurine tract and central termination sequence of HIV-1
   7749..7772    -  misc_feature   MCS (fragment): pBluescript multiple cloning site
   7796..8172    +  promoter       TRE3G promoter: 3rd-generation Tet-responsive promoter that can be activated by binding of Tet-On® 3G
   8245..8736    +  CDS            tadA: TADA_ECOLI - Also known as yfhC. Experimental evidence at protein level: Swiss-Prot protein existence level 1. Catalyzes the deamination of adenosine to inosine at the wobble position 34 of tRNA(Arg2). Essential for cell viability. From Escherichia coli (strain K12).
   8839..12519   +  CDS            LbCpf1: CRISPR-associated protein from Lachnospiraceae bacterium ND2006 (Zetsche et al., 2015)
  12520..12567   +  CDS            nucleoplasmin NLS: bipartite nuclear localization signal from nucleoplasmin
  12646..13353   +  CDS            mCherry: mCherry is a basic (constitutively fluorescent) red fluorescent protein published in 2004, derived from Discosoma sp.. It is reported to be a very rapidly-maturing monomer with low acid sensitivity.
  13370..13581   +  promoter       EF-1α core promoter: core promoter for human elongation factor EF-1α
  13592..14189   +  CDS            PuroR (fragment): puromycin N-acetyltransferase; pac from Streptomyces alboniger; confers resistance to puromycin
  14206..14236   +  misc_feature   MCS (fragment): pUC18/19 multiple cloning site
  14237..14255   +  misc_feature   MCS (fragment): pBluescript multiple cloning site
  14255..14843   +  misc_feature   WPRE: woodchuck hepatitis virus posttranscriptional regulatory element
  14844..20      +  misc_feature   MCS (fragment) (across the origin): pBluescript multiple cloning site
