[The description below was written by a language model from this plasmid's Addgene catalogue record and pLannotate feature annotations shown in this document.]
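Description:
pSLQ11440 is a lentiviral CRISPR transfer plasmid of about 14.8 kb, built on the pHR backbone, that delivers a doxycycline-inducible Cas12a adenine base editor to mammalian cells. It is propagated in E. coli through a high-copy ColE1/pUC-type origin with ampicillin resistance (AmpR). The backbone also carries remnants of older vector sequence, including fragments of TcR, rop and bom, and an SV40 promoter–gpt–SV40 small t intron/poly(A) cassette lying outside the proviral region. The viral portion contains a truncated HIV-1 5' LTR, the Ψ packaging signal with a gag fragment, the RRE for Rev-dependent RNA export, the cPPT/CTS, and a self-inactivating ΔU3 3' LTR. Packaging functions must therefore be supplied in trans, and the integrated provirus lacks LTR promoter activity.

The payload begins with a TRE3G promoter, which is activated by a Tet-On 3G transactivator that this plasmid does not encode. It drives a fusion of a TadA-derived deaminase (ABE8e according to the catalogue name) to LbCas12a, described in the record as the nuclease-dead "hyperdLbCas12a" variant, followed by a nucleoplasmin NLS. According to the construct name, a P2A peptide then links mCherry; the feature table does not annotate it, though there is a gap in the expected position. The red reporter is thus co-translated and marks cells expressing the editor. Downstream, an EF-1α core (EFS) promoter constitutively expresses puromycin N-acetyltransferase for selection of transduced cells, and a WPRE enhances transcript expression. No crRNA cassette is annotated, so guide RNAs would have to be provided separately. The associated publication concerns scalable recording of biological signals in mammalian cells with Cas12a base editors, which fits use of this plasmid to make stable lines with inducible A-to-G editing.
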