Addgene plasmid #183203: pSLQ11440
Purpose: pHR-TRE3G-ABE8e-hyperdLbCas12a-NLS-P2A-mCherry-EFS-Puro-WPRE
Depositing lab: Stanley Qi. Depositing organization: Stanford University. Publication: Scalable biological signal recording in mammalian cells using Cas12a base editors. Kempton HR, Love KS, Guo LY, Qi LS. Nat Chem Biol. 2022 May 30. pii: 10.1038/s41589-022-01034-2. doi: 10.1038/s41589-022-01034-2. PubMed 35637351.
Backbone
  Vector backbone: pHR
  Vector type: Lentiviral, CRISPR
  Selectable markers: Puromycin
Growth in bacteria
  Bacterial resistance: Ampicillin, 100 μg/mL
  Growth temperature: 37°C
  Growth strain: NEB Stable
  Copy number: Unknown
Gene/Insert
  Gene/Insert name: hyperdCas12 base editor
Terms and licenses: Academic/Nonprofit Terms; Industry Terms: Not Available to Industry
How to cite: pSLQ11440 was a gift from Stanley Qi (Addgene plasmid # 183203 ; http://n2t.net/addgene:183203 ; RRID:Addgene_183203)
